Addgene plasmid #57590: tdEos-Caveolin-C-10
Purpose: Localization: Membrane, Excitation: 505 / 569, Emission: 516 / 581
Depositing lab: Michael Davidson. Depositing organization: Florida State University, Tallahassee.
Backbone
  Vector backbone: tdEos-C1
  Backbone size w/o insert (bp): 4750
  Vector type: Mammalian Expression
  Selectable markers: Neomycin (select with G418)
Growth in bacteria
  Bacterial resistance: Kanamycin, 50 μg/mL
  Growth temperature: 37°C
  Growth strain: DH5alpha
  Copy number: High Copy
Gene/Insert
  Gene/Insert name: Caveolin (alt name: NM_001753)
  Species: H. sapiens (human)
  Entrez Gene: CAV1 (a.k.a. BSCL3, CGL3, LCCNS, MSTP085, PPH3, VIP21)
  Promoter: CMV
  Tag / fusion protein: tdEos (N terminal on backbone)
  Cloning method: Unknown
  Sequencing primers: 5′ CMV-F; 3′ SV40pA-R
Terms and licenses: Academic/Nonprofit Terms; Industry Terms
Depositor comments: . Excitation = 505 / 569; Emission = 516 / 581
How to cite: tdEos-Caveolin-C-10 was a gift from Michael Davidson (Addgene plasmid # 57590 ; http://n2t.net/addgene:57590 ; RRID:Addgene_57590)
