[The description below was written by a language model from this plasmid's Addgene catalogue record.]
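Description:
tdEos-Caveolin-C-10 is a mammalian expression plasmid built on the tdEos-C1 backbone (about 4.75 kb without the insert), a C1-style fluorescent protein fusion vector. It is maintained as a high-copy plasmid in E. coli under kanamycin selection, and it carries a neomycin resistance marker that allows G418 selection of stably transfected mammalian cells. No feature table accompanies the record, so the specific origin of replication and the other backbone elements are not itemised. The listed sequencing primers do point to a CMV promoter upstream and an SV40 polyadenylation signal downstream of the expression cassette.

The payload is human caveolin-1 (CAV1), expressed from the CMV promoter as a fusion with tdEos at its N terminus. The tag is supplied by the backbone. The "C-10" in the name probably denotes the C-type vector arrangement and a 10-residue linker between tag and insert, but the record does not confirm this, and the cloning method is listed as unknown. tdEos is a tandem-dimer form of the photoconvertible protein Eos. The two recorded spectral pairs correspond to its green state (excitation 505 nm, emission 516 nm) and its red state (excitation 569 nm, emission 581 nm), which is generally produced by irradiation with violet or near-UV light.

Caveolin-1 is the main structural protein of caveolae, and the record gives the fusion's localisation as the membrane. The construct therefore serves as a fluorescent marker for caveolin-containing membrane domains in mammalian cells. The photoconvertible tag suits it to optical highlighting, pulse-chase tracking of labelled protein pools and localisation-based super-resolution imaging, though the record itself lists only the localisation and spectral properties.
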