>Addgene plasmid #57590 | tdEos-Caveolin-C-10 | depositor partial sequence | sequence record 88739 | insert sequence
TGACGTCAGATCCGCTAGCGCTACCGGTCGCCACCATGAGTGCGATTAAGCCAGACATGAAGATCAACCT
CCGTATGGAAGGCAACGTAAACGGGCACCACTTTGTGATCGACGGAGATGGTACAGGCAAGCCTTTTGAG
GGAAAACAGAGTATGGATCTTGAAGTCAAAGAGGGCGGACCTCTGCCTTTTGCCTTTGATATCCTGACCA
CTGCATTCCATTACGGCAACAGGGTATTCGCCGAATATCCAGACCACATACAAGACTATTTTAAGCAGTC
GTTTCCTAAGGGGTATTCGTGGGAACGAAGCTTGACTTTCGAAGACGGGGGCATTTGCATTGCCAGAAAC
GACATAACAATGGAAGGGGACACTTTCTATAATAAAGTTCGATTTCACGGTGTAAACTTTCCCGCCAATG
GTCCAGTTATGCAGAAGAAGACGCTGAAATGGGAGCCCTCCACTGAGAAAATGTATGTGCGTGATGGAGT
GCTGACTGGTGATATTCGCATGGCTTTGTTGCTTGAAGGAAATGCCCATTACCGATGTGACTTCAGAACT
ACTTACAAAGCTAAGGAGAAGGGTGTCAAGTTACCAGGCTACCACTTTGTGGACCACTGCATTGAGATTT
TAAGCCATGACAAAGATTACAACAAGGTTAAGCTGTATGAGCATGCTGTTGCTCATTCTGGATTGCCTGA
CAATGCCAGACGATCCGGTAGCGGTCACGGTACTGGTTCTACTGGTTCTGGTTCTTCTGAGAGTGCGATT
AAGCCAGACATGAAGATCAACCTCCGTATGGAAGGCAACGTAAACGGGCACCACTTTGTGATCGACGGAG
ATGGTACAGGCAAGCCTTTTGAGGGAAAACAGAGTATGGATCTTGAAGTCAAAGAGGGCGGACCTCTGCC
TTTTGCCTTTGATATCCTGACCACTGCATTCCATTACGGCAACAGGGTATTCGCCGAATATCCAGACCAC
ATACAAGACTATTTTAAGCAGTCGTTTCCTAAGGGGTATTCGTGGGAACGAAGCTTGACTTTCGAAGACG
GGGGCATTTGCATTGCCAGAAACGACATAACAATGGAAGGGGACACTTTCTATAATAAAGTTCGATTTCA
CGGTGTAAACTTTCCCGCCAATGGTCCAGTTATGCAGAAGAAGACGCTGAAATGGGAGCCCTCCACTGAG
AAAATGTATGTGCGTGATGGAGTGCTGACTGGTGATATTCGCATGGCTTTGTTGCTTGAAGGAAATGCCC
ATTACCGATGTGACTTCAGAACTACTTACAAAGCTAAGGAGAAGGGTGTCAAGTTACCAGGCTACCACTT
TGTGGACCACTGCATTGAGATTTTAAGCCATGACAAAGATTACAACAAGGTTAAGCTGTATGAGCATGCT
GTTGCTCATTCTGGATTGCCTGACAATGCCAGACGATCCGGACTCAGATCTGGCAGCAGTGGAGGTTCTG
GGGGCAAATACGTAGACTCGGAGGGACATCTCTACACCGTTCCCATCCGGGAACAGGGCAACATCTACAA
GCCCAACAACAAGGCCATGGCAGACGAGCTGAGCGAGAAGCAAGTGTACGACGCGCACACCAAGGAGATC
GACCTGGTCAACCGCGACCCTAAACACCTCAACGATGACGTGGTCAAGATTGACTTTGAAGATGTGATTG
CAGAACCAGAAGGGACACACAGTTTTGACGGCATTTGGAAGGCCAGCTTCACCACCTTCACTGTGACGAA
ATACTGGTTTTACCGCTTGCTGTCTGCCCTCTTTGGCATCCCGATGGCACTCATCTGGGGCATTTACTTC
GCCATTCTCTCTTTCCTGCACATCTGGGCAGTTGTACCATGCATTAAGAGCTTCCTGATTGAGATTCAGT
GCATCAGCCGTGTCTATTCCATCTACGTCCACACCGTCTGTGACCCACTCTTTGAAGCTGTTGGGAAAAT
ATTCAGCAATGTCCGCATCAACTTGCAGAAAGAAATATAAGAATTCTGCAGTCGACGGTACCGCGGGCCC
GGGATCCACCGGATCTAGATAACTGATCATAATCAGCCATACCACATT
